Addgene plasmid #44065: pTF266 (pFA6a-PSc-6xGly-3xFlag-His3MX)
Purpose: (Empty Backbone)
Depositing lab: Tim Formosa. Depositing organization: University of Utah.
Backbone
  Vector backbone: pFA6a-6xGLY-3xFLAG-HIS3MX6 (Addgene plasmid #20753)
  Backbone manufacturer: Mark Hochstrasser lab (Yale Univeristy, New Haven, CT) (PMID: 19243080)
  Backbone size (bp): 4142
  Modifications to backbone: 6xGly/3xFlag replaced with PSc/6xGly/3xFlag
  Vector type: PCR-based yeast C-terminal tagging
  Selectable markers: HIS3
  Tag / fusion protein: PreScission protease site (C terminal on backbone); 6xGly linker (C terminal on backbone); 3xFlag (C terminal on backbone); ADH1 transcription terminator (C terminal on backbone); His3MX casette (C terminal on backbone)
Growth in bacteria
  Bacterial resistance: Ampicillin, 100 μg/mL
  Growth temperature: 37°C
  Growth strain: DH5alpha
  Copy number: Unknown
Gene/Insert
  Cloning method: Ligation Independent Cloning
  Sequencing primers: 5′ Sp6; 3′ T7
Resource information
  A portion of this plasmid was derived from a plasmid made by: Backbone pFA6a-6xGLY-3xFLAG-HIS3MX6 from Mark Hochstrasser lab (Yale Univeristy, New Haven, CT) via Addgene (Plasmid no. 20753)
Terms and licenses: Academic/Nonprofit Terms; Industry Terms: Not Available to Industry
Depositor comments: The depositing lab has constructed and deposited here 36 plasmids that can be used to generate linear PCR products to fuse to the 3' end of an ORF in the yeast genome and add (TEV or PreScission protease site) - 6X Gly linker - (12X His, 2X Strep, 3X FLAG, Protein A, or V5) - ADH1 transcription terminator - (KanMX, HphMX, or His3MX). Six plasmids (Addgene plasmids 44062, 44068, 44074, 44080, 44086, and 44092) have no epitope/purification tag and so can be used to add an alternate tag by standard cloning into unique XhoI-KpnI-XbaI sites, if desired. The other 30 plasmids are all of the possible combinations of the protease site - tag - marker options listed above. After fusion, the modified protein can then be followed with the epitope or purified using the tag and released from the matrix with the protease site. The constructs were designed with one of two different protease sites to allow a complex with two different tags to be purified in two successive steps, using each protease to release the complex from each purification matrix. The schematic diagram (see attached above) represents the format of the constructs and shows the proper scheme for producing the desired PCR products (see also below). If only epitope tagging is needed, the upstream primer can be adjusted to skip the protease site (see example below). Construction: DS5421 (pFA6a-6xGLY-3XFLAG-HIS3MX6 (Addgene Plasmid #20753), DS5422 (pFA6a-6xGLY-3XFLAG-KanMX) (Addgene Plasmid #20754), or DS5423 (pFA6a-6xGLY-3XFLAG-HphMX) (Addgene Plasmid #20755) (corresponding to each selection marker) was digested with AscI and PacI to release 3XFlag and replace it with TEV or PreScision sites followed by 6xGly and an XhoI-KpnI-XbaI linker. Affinity tags were constructed by PCR or by annealing oligos to fit into the XhoI-XbaI gap. This includes 12xHis, 2xStrep II, 3xFLAG, PrtA (2 repeats as found in pBS1479), and V5. Each tag was inserted into each base vector, making 30 templates with all combinations of protease site, tag, and selectable marker. PCR amplification: These two primers (along with 50 nt of homology to the targets at the 5' ends) will amplify the desired product from any of the constructs (the reading frame for P1 is important – alternating codons bracketed). P1 5’-(homology)...[CGA]CGG[ATC]CCC[GGG]TTA[ATT]AAC-3’ P2 5’-(homology)...GATATCATCGATGAATTCGAGCTCGTTT-3’ If only epitope tagging is needed, the upstream primer can be adjusted to skip the protease site. As an example, for the V5-tag-containing constructs, usage of the following primer (5’-(homology)... GGTGGAGGCTCTAGAGGTAAGCCAATTCCA-3’) in place of P1 will omit the protease cleavage site and add only 3xGly and V5 (GGGSR-V5-Stop).
How to cite: pTF266 (pFA6a-PSc-6xGly-3xFlag-His3MX) was a gift from Tim Formosa (Addgene plasmid # 44065 ; http://n2t.net/addgene:44065 ; RRID:Addgene_44065)
