[The description below was written by a language model from this plasmid's Addgene catalogue record and pLannotate feature annotations shown in this document.]
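Description:
pTF266 (pFA6a-PSc-6xGly-3xFlag-His3MX) is a PCR-template plasmid of the pFA6a family, used for C-terminal tagging of genes at their native loci in the yeast genome. It is an empty backbone rather than an expression vector. It carries no yeast origin of replication and is maintained only in E. coli, through a ColE1/pUC-type origin and an ampicillin resistance gene (β-lactamase with its own promoter). It was derived from pFA6a-6xGLY-3xFLAG-HIS3MX6 by replacing the original 6xGly/3xFLAG segment with a PreScission protease site, 6xGly linker and 3xFLAG module.

The amplifiable cassette lies between the SP6 and T7 promoters, which serve as sequencing primer sites. In order, it encodes the PreScission cleavage site, the six-glycine linker and the 3xFLAG epitope, followed by the S. cerevisiae ADH1 terminator. The automated annotation picks up only a fragment of the FLAG element. Downstream is the His3MX marker, a HIS3-type coding sequence flanked by the Ashbya gossypii TEF promoter and terminator, which allows selection of integrants by histidine prototrophy. The small rop, bom and lacI fragments in the annotation appear to be backbone remnants.

In use, primers carrying about 50 nt of target homology amplify the cassette, and the linear product recombines in frame at the 3' end of a chosen ORF. The tagged protein can be detected or affinity-purified through FLAG and then released from the matrix by PreScission cleavage. The plasmid belongs to a 36-member set combining TEV or PreScission sites with various tags and markers, designed so that complexes bearing two different tags can be purified in two successive steps. The upstream primer can also be shifted to omit the protease site when only epitope tagging is needed.
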