Features (pLannotate 1.2.2; 13 found; start..end, strand, type, name):
    199..303     -  promoter       AmpR promoter: bla
    398..433     +  CDS            rop (fragment): Rop protein, which maintains plasmids at low copy number; rop
    535..586     +  misc_feature   bom (fragment): basis of mobility region from pBR322
    649..667     +  promoter       SP6 promoter: promoter for bacteriophage SP6 RNA polymerase
    821..841     +  CDS            FLAG (fragment): FLAG® epitope tag, followed by an enterokinase cleavage site
    870..1057    +  terminator     ADH1 terminator: S. cerevisiae ADH1; transcription terminator for the S. cerevisiae alcohol dehydrogenase 1 (ADH1) gene
   1132..1475    +  promoter       TEF promoter: Ashbya gossypii TEF promoter
   1518..2171    +  CDS            HIS3: HIS7_YEAST - Experimental evidence at protein level: Swiss-Prot protein existence level 1. From Saccharomyces cerevisiae (strain ATCC 204508 / S288c) (Baker's yeast).
   2178..2375    +  terminator     TEF terminator: Ashbya gossypii TEF terminator
   2480..2498    -  promoter       T7 promoter: promoter for bacteriophage T7 RNA polymerase
   2520..2573    -  CDS            lacI (fragment): lac repressor; lacI; The lac repressor binds to the lac operator to inhibit transcription in E. coli. This inhibition can be relieved by adding lactose or isopropyl-β-D-thiogalactopyranoside (IPTG).
   2756..3344    -  rep_origin     ori: high-copy-number ColE1/pMB1/pBR322/pUC origin of replication
   3515..198     -  CDS            AmpR (across the origin): β-lactamase; bla; confers resistance to ampicillin, carbenicillin, and related antibiotics
>Addgene plasmid #44065 | pTF266 (pFA6a-PSc-6xGly-3xFlag-His3MX) | depositor full sequence | sequence record 61669 | pTF266 (pFA6a-PSc-6xGly-3xFlag-His3MX) sequence 4177 bps
CATTGGAAAACGTTCTTCGGGGCGAAAACTCTCAAGGATCTTACCGCTGTTGAGATCCAGTTCGATGTAA
CCCACTCGTGCACCCAACTGATCTTCAGCATCTTTTACTTTCACCAGCGTTTCTGGGTGAGCAAAAACAG
GAAGGCAAAATGCCGCAAAAAAGGGAATAAGGGCGACACGGAAATGTTGAATACTCATACTCTTCCTTTT
TCAATATTATTGAAGCATTTATCAGGGTTATTGTCTCATGAGCGGATACATATTTGAATGTATTTAGAAA
AATAAACAAATAGGGGTTCCGCGCACATTTCCCCGAAAAGTGCCACCTGACGTCTAAGAAACCATTATTA
TCATGACATTAACCTATAAAAATAGGCGTATCACGAGGCCCTTTCGTCTCGCGCGTTTCGGTGATGACGG
TGAAAACCTCTGACACATGCAGCTCCCGGAGACGGTCACAGCTTGTCTGTAAGCGGATGCCGGGAGCAGA
CAAGCCCGTCAGGGCGCGTCAGCGGGTGTTGGCGGGTGTCGGGGCTGGCTTAACTATGCGGCATCAGAGC
AGATTGTACTGAGAGTGCACCATATGGACATATTGTCGTTAGAACGCGGCTACAATTAATACATAACCTT
ATGTATCATACACATACGATTTAGGTGACACTATAGAACGCGGCCGCCAGCTGAAGCTTCGTACGCTGCA
GGTCGACGGATCCCCGGGTTAATTAACTTGGAAGTATTGTTCCAAGGTCCAGGTGGAGGCGGTGGAGGCT
CTAGAGACTACAAGGACCACGACGGTGACTACAAGGACCACGACATTGACTACAAGGATGACGATGACAA
GTGACTCGAGGCGCGCCACTTCTAAATAAGCGAATTTCTTATGATTTATGATTTTTATTATTAAATAAGT
TATAAAAAAAATAAGTGTATACAAATTTTAAAGTGACTCTTAGGTTTTAAAACGAAAATTCTTATTCTTG
AGTAACTCTTTCCTGTAGGTCAGGTTGCTTTCTCAGGTATAGTATGAGGTCGCTCTTATTGACCACACCT
CTACCGGCAGATCCGCTAGGGATAACAGGGTAATATAGATCTGTTTAGCTTGCCTCGTCCCCGCCGGGTC
ACCCGGCCAGCGACATGGAGGCCCAGAATACCCTCCTTGACAGTCTTGACGTGCGCAGCTCAGGGGCATG
ATGTGACTGTCGCCCGTACATTTAGCCCATACATCCCCATGTATAATCATTTGCATCCATACATTTTGAT
GGCCGCACGGCGCGAAGCAAAAATTACGGCTCCTCGCTGCAGACCTGCGAGCAGGGAAACGCTCCCCTCA
CAGACGCGTTGAATTGTCCCCACGCCGCGCCCCTGTAGAGAAATATAAAAGGTTAGGATTTGCCACTGAG
GTTCTTCTTTCATATACTTCCTTTTAAAATCTTGCTAGGATACAGTTCTCACATCACATCCGAACATAAA
CAACCATGGCAGAACCAGCCCAAAAAAAGCAAAAACAAACTGTTCAGGAGCGCAAGGCGTTTATCTCCCG
TATCACTAATGAAACTAAAATTCAAATCGCTATTTCGCTGAATGGTGGTTATATTCAAATAAAAGATTCG
ATTCTTCCTGCAAAGAAGGATGACGATGTAGCTTCCCAAGCTACTCAGTCACAGGTCATCGATATTCACA
CAGGTGTTGGCTTTTTGGATCATATGATCCATGCGTTGGCAAAACACTCTGGTTGGTCTCTTATTGTTGA
ATGTATCGGTGACCTGCACATTGACGATCACCATACTACCGAAGATTGCGGTATCGCATTAGGGCAAGCG
TTCAAAGAAGCAATGGGTGCTGTCCGTGGTGTAAAAAGATTCGGTACTGGGTTCGCACCATTGGATGAGG
CGCTATCACGTGCCGTAGTCGATTTATCTAATAGACCATTTGCTGTAATCGACCTTGGATTGAAGAGAGA
GATGATTGGTGATTTATCCACTGAAATGATTCCACACTTTTTGGAAAGTTTCGCGGAGGCGGCCAGAATT
ACTTTGCATGTTGATTGTCTGAGAGGTTTCAACGATCACCACAGAAGTGAGAGTGCGTTCAAGGCTTTGG
CTGTTGCCATAAGAGAAGCTATTTCTAGCAATGGCACCAATGACGTTCCCTCAACCAAAGGTGTTTTGAT
GTGAAGTACTGACAATAAAAAGATTCTTGTTTTCAAGAACTTGTCATTTGTATAGTTTTTTTATATTGTA
GTTGTTCTATTTTAATCAAATGTTAGCGTGATTTATATTTTTTTTCGCCTCGACATCATCTGCCCAGATG
CGAAGTTAAGTGCGCAGAAAGTAATATCATGCGTCAATCGTATGTGAATGCTGGTCGCTATACTGCTGTC
GATTCGATACTAACGCCGCCATCCAGTTTAAACGAGCTCGAATTCATCGATGATATCAGATCCACTAGTG
GCCTATGCGGCCGCGGATCTGCCGGTCTCCCTATAGTGAGTCGTATTAATTTCGATAAGCCAGGTTAACC
TGCATTAATGAATCGGCCAACGCGCGGGGAGAGGCGGTTTGCGTATTGGGCGCTCTTCCGCTTCCTCGCT
CACTGACTCGCTGCGCTCGGTCGTTCGGCTGCGGCGAGCGGTATCAGCTCACTCAAAGGCGGTAATACGG
TTATCCACAGAATCAGGGGATAACGCAGGAAAGAACATGTGAGCAAAAGGCCAGCAAAAGGCCAGGAACC
GTAAAAAGGCCGCGTTGCTGGCGTTTTTCCATAGGCTCCGCCCCCCTGACGAGCATCACAAAAATCGACG
CTCAAGTCAGAGGTGGCGAAACCCGACAGGACTATAAAGATACCAGGCGTTTCCCCCTGGAAGCTCCCTC
GTGCGCTCTCCTGTTCCGACCCTGCCGCTTACCGGATACCTGTCCGCCTTTCTCCCTTCGGGAAGCGTGG
CGCTTTCTCAATGCTCACGCTGTAGGTATCTCAGTTCGGTGTAGGTCGTTCGCTCCAAGCTGGGCTGTGT
GCACGAACCCCCCGTTCAGCCCGACCGCTGCGCCTTATCCGGTAACTATCGTCTTGAGTCCAACCCGGTA
AGACACGACTTATCGCCACTGGCAGCAGCCACTGGTAACAGGATTAGCAGAGCGAGGTATGTAGGCGGTG
CTACAGAGTTCTTGAAGTGGTGGCCTAACTACGGCTACACTAGAAGGACAGTATTTGGTATCTGCGCTCT
GCTGAAGCCAGTTACCTTCGGAAAAAGAGTTGGTAGCTCTTGATCCGGCAAACAAACCACCGCTGGTAGC
GGTGGTTTTTTTGTTTGCAAGCAGCAGATTACGCGCAGAAAAAAAGGATCTCAAGAAGATCCTTTGATCT
TTTCTACGGGGTCTGACGCTCAGTGGAACGAAAACTCACGTTAAGGGATTTTGGTCATGAGATTATCAAA
AAGGATCTTCACCTAGATCCTTTTAAATTAAAAATGAAGTTTTAAATCAATCTAAAGTATATATGAGTAA
ACTTGGTCTGACAGTTACCAATGCTTAATCAGTGAGGCACCTATCTCAGCGATCTGTCTATTTCGTTCAT
CCATAGTTGCCTGACTCCCCGTCGTGTAGATAACTACGATACGGGAGGGCTTACCATCTGGCCCCAGTGC
TGCAATGATACCGCGAGACCCACGCTCACCGGCTCCAGATTTATCAGCAATAAACCAGCCAGCCGGAAGG
GCCGAGCGCAGAAGTGGTCCTGCAACTTTATCCGCCTCCATCCAGTCTATTAATTGTTGCCGGGAAGCTA
GAGTAAGTAGTTCGCCAGTTAATAGTTTGCGCAACGTTGTTGCCATTGCTACAGGCATCGTGGTGTCACG
CTCGTCGTTTGGTATGGCTTCATTCAGCTCCGGTTCCCAACGATCAAGGCGAGTTACATGATCCCCCATG
TTGTGCAAAAAAGCGGTTAGCTCCTTCGGTCCTCCGATCGTTGTCAGAAGTAAGTTGGCCGCAGTGTTAT
CACTCATGGTTATGGCAGCACTGCATAATTCTCTTACTGTCATGCCATCCGTAAGATGCTTTTCTGTGAC
TGGTGAGTACTCAACCAAGTCATTCTGAGAATAGTGTATGCGGCGACCGAGTTGCTCTTGCCCGGCGTCA
ATACGGGATAATACCGCGCCACATAGCAGAACTTTAAAAGTGCTCAT
