>Addgene plasmid #44065 | pTF266 (pFA6a-PSc-6xGly-3xFlag-His3MX) | addgene partial sequence | sequence record 62058 | Sp6 5'-ATTTAGGTGACACTATAG-3'
TCGTACGCTGCAGGTCGACGGATCCCCGGGTTAATTAACTTGGAAGTATTGTTCCAAGGTCCAGGTGGAG
GCGGTGGAGGCTCTAGAGACTACAAGGACCACGACGGTGACTACAAGGACCACGACATTGACTACAAGGA
TGACGATGACAAGTGACTCGAGGCGCGCCACTTCTAAATAAGCGAATTTCTTATGATTTATGATTTTTAT
TATTAAATAAGTTATAAAAAAAATAAGTGTATACAAATTTTAAAGTGACTCTTAGGTTTTAAAACGAAAA
TTCTTATTCTTGAGTAACTCTTTCCTGTAGGTCAGGTTGCTTTCTCAGGTATAGTATGAGGTCGCTCTTA
TTGACCACACCTCTACCGGCAGATCCGCTAGGGATAACAGGGTAATATAGATCTGTTTAGCTTGCCTCGT
CCCCGCCGGGTCACCCGGCCAGCGACATGGAGGCCCAGAATACCCTCCTTGACAGTCTTGACGTGCGCAG
CTCAGGGGCATGATGTGACTGTCGCCCGTACATTTAGCCCATACATCCCCATGTATAATCATTTGCATCC
ATACATTTTGATGGCCGCACGGCGCGAAGCAAAAATTACGGCTCCTCGCTGCAGACCTGCGAGCAGGGAA
ACGCTCCCCTCACAGACGCGTTGAATTGTCCCCACGCCGCGCCCCTGTAGAGAAATATAAAAGGTTAGGA
TTTGCCACTGAGGTTCTTCTTTCATATACTTCCTTTTAAAATCTTGCTAGGATACAGTTCTCACATCACA
TCCGAACATAAACAACCATGGCAGAACCAGCCCAAAAAAAGCAAAAACAAACTGTTCAGGAGCGCAAGGC
GTTTATCTCCCGTATCACTAATGAAACTAAAATTCAAATCGCTATTTCGCTGAATGGTGGTTATATTCAA
ATAAAAGATTCGATTCTTCCTGCAAAGAAGGA
